>Addgene plasmid #103970 | pEB1-SCFP3A | addgene full sequence | sequence record 200473 | Addgene NGS Result
AGCTGGCAATTCCGACGTCTAAGAAACCATTATTATCATGACATTAACCTATAAAAATAGGCGTATCACG
AGGCCCTTTCGTCTTCACCACAGCTAACACCACGTCGTCCCTATCTGCTGCCCTAGGTCTATGAGTGGTT
GCTGGATAACTTTACGGGCATGCATAAGGCTCGTATGATATATTCAGGGAGACCACAACGGTTTCCCTCT
ACAAATAATTTTGTTTAACTTTTCTAGATTTAAGAAGGAGATATACATATGAGTAAAGGAGAAGAACTTT
TCACTGGAGTTGTCCCAATTCTTGTTGAATTAGATGGTGATGTTAATGGGCACAAATTTTCTGTCAGTGG
AGAGGGTGAAGGTGATGCAACATACGGAAAACTTACCCTTAAATTTATTTGCACTACTGGAAAACTACCT
GTTCCATGGCCAACACTTGTCACTACTCTCACTTGGGGTGTTCAATGCTTTGCAAGATACCCAGATCATA
TGAAACAGCATGACTTTTTCAAGAGTGCCATGCCCGAAGGTTATGTACAGGAAAGAACTATATTTTTCAA
AGATGACGGGAACTACAAGACACGTGCTGAAGTCAAGTTTGAAGGTGATACCCTTGTTAATAGAATCGAG
TTAAAAGGTATTGATTTTAAAGAAGATGGAAACATTCTTGGACACAAATTGGAATACAACTACATCTCAG
ACAATGTATACATCACGGCAGACAAACAAAAGAATGGAATCAAAGCTAACTTCAAAATTAGACACAACAT
TGAAGATGGAGGCGTTCAACTAGCAGACCATTATCAACAAAATACTCCAATTGGCGATGGCCCTGTCCTT
TTACCAGACAACCATTACCTGTCCACACAATCTAAGCTTTCGAAAGATCCCAACGAAAAGAGAGACCACA
TGGTCCTTCTTGAGTTTGTAACAGCTGCTGGGATTACACATGGCATGGATGAACTATACAAATAAATGTC
CAGACCTGCAGGCATGCAAGCTCTAGAGGCATCAAATAAAACGAAAGGCTCAGTCGAAAGACTGGGCCTT
TCGTTTTATCTGTTGTTTGTCGGTGAACGCTCTCCTGAGTAGGACAAATCCGCCGCCCTAGACCTAGGGT
ACGGGTTTTGCTGCCCGCAAACGGGCTGTTCTGGTGTTGCTAGTTTGTTATCAGAATCGCAGATCCGGCT
TCAGCCGGTTTGCCGGCTGAAAGCGCTATTTCTTCCAGAATTGCCATGATTTTTTCCCCACGGGAGGCGT
CACTGGCTCCCGTGTTGTCGGCAGCTTTGATTCGATAAGCAGCATCGCCTGTTTCAGGCTGTCTATGTGT
GACTGTTGAGCTGTAACAAGTTGTCTCAGGTGTTCAATTTCATGTTCTAGTTGCTTTGTTTTACTGGTTT
CACCTGTTCTATTAGGTGTTACATGCTGTTCATCTGTTACATTGTCGATCTGTTCATGGTGAACAGCTTT
GAATGCACCAAAAACTCGTAAAAGCTCTGATGTATCTATCTTTTTTACACCGTTTTCATCTGTGCATATG
GACAGTTTTCCCTTTGATATGTAACGGTGAACAGTTGTTCTACTTTTGTTTGTTAGTCTTGATGCTTCAC
TGATAGATACAAGAGCCATAAGAACCTCAGATCCTTCCGTATTTAGCCAGTATGTTCTCTAGTGTGGTTC
GTTGTTTTTGCGTGAGCCATGAGAACGAACCATTGAGATCATACTTACTTTGCATGTCACTCAAAAATTT
TGCCTCAAAACTGGTGAGCTGAATTTTTGCAGTTAAAGCATCGTGTAGTGTTTTTCTTAGTCCGTTATGT
AGGTAGGAATCTGATGTAATGGTTGTTGGTATTTTGTCACCATTCATTTTTATCTGGTTGTTCTCAAGTT
CGGTTACGAGATCCATTTGTCTATCTAGTTCAACTTGGAAAATCAACGTATCAGTCGGGCGGCCTCGCTT
ATCAACCACCAATTTCATATTGCTGTAAGTGTTTAAATCTTTACTTATTGGTTTCAAAACCCATTGGTTA
AGCCTTTTAAACTCATGGTAGTTATTTTCAAGCATTAACATGAACTTAAATTCATCAAGGCTAATCTCTA
TATTTGCCTTGTGAGTTTTCTTTTGTGTTAGTTCTTTTAATAACCACTCATAAATCCTCATAGAGTATTT
GTTTTCAAAAGACTTAACATGTTCCAGATTATATTTTATGAATTTTTTTAACTGGAAAAGATAAGGCAAT
ATCTCTTCACTAAAAACTAATTCTAATTTTTCGCTTGAGAACTTGGCATAGTTTGTCCACTGGAAAATCT
CAAAGCCTTTAACCAAAGGATTCCTGATTTCCACAGTTCTCGTCATCAGCTCTCTGGTTGCTTTAGCTAA
TACACCATAAGCATTTTCCCTACTGATGTTCATCATCTGAGCGTATTGGTTATAAGTGAACGATACCGTC
CGTTCTTTCCTTGTAGGGTTTTCAATCGTGGGGTTGAGTAGTGCCACACAGCATAAAATTAGCTTGGTTT
CATGCTCCGTTAAGTCATAGCGACTAATCGCTAGTTCATTTGCTTTGAAAACAACTAATTCAGACATACA
TCTCAATTGGTCTAGGTGATTTTAATCACTATACCAATTGAGATGGGCTAGTCAATGATAATTACTAGTC
CTTTTCCTTTGAGTTGTGGGTATCTGTAAATTCTGCTAGACCTTTGCTGGAAAACTTGTAAATTCTGCTA
GACCCTCTGTAAATTCCGCTAGACCTTTGTGTGTTTTTTTTGTTTATATTCAAGTGGTTATAATTTATAG
AATAAAGAAAGAATAAAAAAAGATAAAAAGAATAGATCCCAGCCCTGTGTATAACTCACTACTTTAGTCA
GTTCCGCAGTATTACAAAAGGATGTCGCAAACGCTGTTTGCTCCTCTACAAAACAGACCTTAAAACCCTA
AAGGCTTAAGTAGCACCCTCGCAAGCTCGGGCAAATCGCTGAATATTCCTTTTGTCTCCGACCATCAGGC
ACCTGAGTCGCTGTCTTTTTCGTGACATTCAGTTCGCTGCGCTCACGGCTCTGGCAGTGAATGGGGGTAA
ATGGCACTACAGGCGCCTTTTATGGATTCATGCAAGGAAACTACCCATAATACAAGAAAAGCCCGTCACG
GGCTTCTCAGGGCGTTTTATGGCGGGTCTGCTATGTGGTGCTATCTGACTTTTTGCTGTTCAGCAGTTCC
TGCCCTCTGATTTTCCAGTCTGACCACTTCGGATTATCCCGTGACAGGTCATTCAGACTGGCTAATGCAC
CCAGTAAGGCAGCGGTATCATCAACAGGCTTACCCGTCTTACTGTCCCTAGTGCTTGGATTCTCACCAAT
AAAAAACGCCCGGCGGCAACCGAGCGTTCTGAACAAATCCAGATGGAGTTCTGAGGTCATTACTGGATCT
ATCAACAGGAGTCCAAGCGAGCTCTCGAACCCCAGAGTCCCGCTCAGAAGAACTCGTCAAGAAGGCGATA
GAAGGCGATGCGCTGCGAATCGGGAGCGGCGATACCGTAAAGCACGAGGAAGCGGTCAGCCCATTCGCCG
CCAAGCTCTTCAGCAATATCACGGGTAGCCAACGCTATGTCCTGATAGCGGTCCGCCACACCCAGCCGGC
CACAGTCGATGAATCCAGAAAAGCGGCCATTTTCCACCATGATATTCGGCAAGCAGGCATCGCCATGGGT
CACGACGAGATCCTCGCCGTCGGGCATGCGCGCCTTGAGCCTGGCGAACAGTTCGGCTGGCGCGAGCCCC
TGATGCTCTTCGTCCAGATCATCCTGATCGACAAGACCGGCTTCCATCCGAGTACGTGCTCGCTCGATGC
GATGTTTCGCTTGGTGGTCGAATGGGCAGGTAGCCGGATCAAGCGTATGCAGCCGCCGCATTGCATCAGC
CATGATGGATACTTTCTCGGCAGGAGCAAGGTGAGATGACAGGAGATCCTGCCCCGGCACTTCGCCCAAT
AGCAGCCAGTCCCTTCCCGCTTCAGTGACAACGTCGAGCACAGCTGCGCAAGGAACGCCCGTCGTGGCCA
GCCACGATAGCCGCGCTGCCTCGTCCTGCAGTTCATTCAGGGCACCGGACAGGTCGGTCTTGACAAAAAG
AACCGGGCGCCCCTGCGCTGACAGCCGGAACACGGCGGCATCAGAGCAGCCGATTGTCTGTTGTGCCCAG
TCATAGCCGAATAGCCTCTCCACCCAAGCGGCCGGAGAACCTGCGTGCAATCCATCTTGTTCAATCATGC
GAAACGATCCTCATCCTGTCTCTTGATCAGATCTTGATCCCCTGCGCCATCAGATCCTTGGCGGCAAGAA
AGCCATCCAGTTTACTTTGCAGGGCTTCCCAACCTTACCAGAGGGCGCCCC
Features (pLannotate 1.2.2; 8 found; start..end, strand, type, name):
    262..972     +  CDS            SCFP3A: SCFP3A is a basic (constitutively fluorescent) cyan fluorescent protein published in 2006, derived from Aequorea victoria. It is reported to be a very rapidly-maturing monomer with low acid sensitivity.
    983..1002    +  misc_feature   MCS (fragment): pUC18/19 multiple cloning site
   1013..1099    +  terminator     rrnB T1 terminator: Escherichia coli rrnB; transcription terminator T1 from the E. coli rrnB gene
   1637..2587    -  CDS            Rep101: RepA protein needed for replication with the pSC101 origin; rep101
   2635..2857    -  rep_origin     pSC101 ori: low-copy replication origin that requires the Rep101 protein
   3349..3443    -  terminator     lambda t0 terminator: transcription terminator from phage lambda
   3477..4268    -  CDS            neo: KKA2_KLEPN - Also known as kan, nptII. Experimental evidence at protein level: Swiss-Prot protein existence level 1. Resistance to kanamycin, neomycin, paromomycin, ribostamycin, butirosin and gentamicin B. From Klebsiella pneumoniae.
   4300..28      -  CDS            tnpA (fragment) (across the origin): TN5P_ECOLX - Also known as tnp. Experimental evidence at protein level: Swiss-Prot protein existence level 1. Mediates transposition of transposon Tn5 by a 'cut and paste' mechanism. First, the monomeric transposase binds the 19 bp inverted DNA repeats flanking the transposon. Then, dimerization of the DNA- bound transposase creates a synaptic DNA complex. After nicking of the first DNA strand, excision of the transposon proceeds through a series of intermediates. The transposase then mediates the insertion of the transposon at a new site by strand transfer. The activity of the wild- type tran
