[The description below was written by a language model from this plasmid's Addgene catalogue record and pLannotate feature annotations shown in this document.]
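Description:
pEB1-SCFP3A is a low-copy bacterial expression plasmid of about 4.4 kb that constitutively produces the cyan fluorescent protein SCFP3A in Escherichia coli. Its pEB1 backbone derives from the promoter-reporter vector pUA66, modified by inserting the constitutive proC promoter and replacing the original reporter with the fluorescent protein of interest through Gibson assembly. Replication depends on the pSC101 origin together with the plasmid-encoded Rep101 (RepA) initiator protein, a pairing that keeps copy number low. Selection is by kanamycin through the neo/nptII aminoglycoside phosphotransferase gene, which is followed by a phage lambda t0 terminator. A short tnpA fragment annotated next to it, spanning the sequence origin, is most likely a non-functional remnant of the Tn5 source of the marker.

The payload is a 717 bp SCFP3A open reading frame, a monomeric cyan variant derived from Aequorea victoria GFP. Relative to wild-type GFP it carries F64L, S65T, Y66W, S72A, N146I, H148D, M153T, V163A, S175G and A206K. The depositor notes that the coding sequence retains the original wild-type GFP nucleotides except at the codons that define this variant, so members of the plasmid collection differ as little as possible at the DNA level. The proC promoter is stated in the catalogue entry but was not picked up in the automated feature table; it presumably lies in the unannotated region upstream of the coding sequence. Downstream sit a fragment of the pUC18/19 multiple cloning site and the rrnB T1 transcription terminator. The plasmid belongs to a set built for systematic comparison of fluorescent protein maturation times in living bacterial cells, where a common backbone, promoter and copy number allow direct comparison between proteins.
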