Addgene plasmid #103970: pEB1-SCFP3A
Purpose: Plasmid encoding SCFP3A
Depositing lab: Philippe Cluzel. Depositing organization: Harvard University. Publication: Systematic characterization of maturation time of fluorescent proteins in living cells. Balleza E, Kim JM, Cluzel P. Nat Methods. 2018 Jan;15(1):47-51. doi: 10.1038/nmeth.4509. Epub 2017 Nov 20. PubMed 29320486.
Backbone
  Vector backbone: pEB1
  Backbone size w/o insert (bp): 3674
  Total vector size (bp): 4391
  Modifications to backbone: Derived from pUA66. Inserted constitutive promoter proC. Replaced original insert with FP of interest.
  Vector type: Bacterial Expression ; Low copy
Growth in bacteria
  Bacterial resistance: Kanamycin, 50 μg/mL
  Growth temperature: 37°C
  Growth strain: MG1655
  Copy number: Low Copy
Gene/Insert
  Gene/Insert name: SCFP3A
  Species: Synthetic
  Insert size (bp): 717
  Mutation: Mutations relative to wild-type GFP (F64L, S65T, Y66W, S72A, N146I, H148D, M153T, V163A, S175G, A206K)
  Promoter: proC
  Cloning method: Gibson Cloning
  Sequencing primers: 5′ GCGTATCACGAGGCCCTTTC; 3′ AAAGGGAAAACTGTCCATATGCAC
Terms and licenses: Academic/Nonprofit Terms; Industry Terms: Not Available to Industry
Depositor comments: This FP derives from wtGFP. In this plasmid, the FP is coded with the original wtGFP nucleotide coding sequence except where mutations specific to the FP occur (see map). Please see "Notes On Plasmids In This Collection" document for further details and references.
How to cite: pEB1-SCFP3A was a gift from Philippe Cluzel (Addgene plasmid # 103970 ; http://n2t.net/addgene:103970 ; RRID:Addgene_103970)
